>Addgene plasmid #194765 | huntingtin_V2095-V3138_NbioCflag | addgene full sequence | sequence record 402569 | Addgene NGS Result
TTCTCTGTCACAGAATGAAAATTTTTCTGTCATCTCTTCGTTATTAATGTTTGTAATTGACTGAATATCA
ACGCTTATTTGCAGCCTGAATGGCGAATGGG
[124 nt withheld, positions 102-225]
C
[91 nt withheld, positions 227-317]
A
[49 nt withheld, positions 319-367]
CCTTTGACGTTGGAGTCCACGTTCTT
[37 nt withheld, positions 394-430]
ACCCTATCTCGGTCTATTCTTTTGATTTATAAGGGATTTTGCCGATTTCGGCCTATTGGTTAAAAAATGA
GCTGATTTAACAAAAATTTAACGCGAATTTTAACAAAATATTAACGCTTACAATTTAGGTGGCACTTTTC
GGGGAAATGTGCGCGGAACCCCTATTTGTTTATTTTTCTAAATACATTCAAATATGTATCCGCTCATGAG
ACAATAACCCTGATAAATGCTTCAATAATATTGAAAAAGGAAGAGTATGAGTATTCAACATTTCCGTGTC
GCCCTTATTCCCTTTTTTGCGGCATTTTGCCTTCCTGTTTTTGCTCACCCAGAAACGCTGGTGAAAGTAA
AAGATGCTGAAGATCAGTTGGGTGCACGAGTGGGTTACATCGAACTGGATCTCAACAGCGGTAAGATCCT
TGAGAGTTTTCGCCCCGAAGAACGTTTTCCAATGATGAGCACTTTTAAAGTTCTGCTATGTGGCGCGGTA
TTATCCCGTATTGACGCCGGGCAAGAGCAACTCGGTCGCCGCATACACTATTCTCAGAATGACTTGGTTG
AGTACTCACCAGTCACAGAAAAGCATCTTACGGATGGCATGACAGTAAGAGAATTATGCAGTGCTGCCAT
AACCATGAGTGATAACACTGCGGCCAACTTACTTCTGACAACGATCGGAGGACCGAAGGAGCTAACCGCT
TTTTTGCACAACATGGGGGATCATGTAACTCGCCTTGATCGTTGGGAACCGGAGCTGAATGAAGCCATAC
CAAACGACGAGCGTGACACCACGATGCCTGTAGCAATGGCAACAACGTTGCGCAAACTATTAACTGGCGA
ACTACTTACTCTAGCTTCCCGGCAACAATTAATAGACTGGATGGAGGCGGATAAAGTTGCAGGACCACTT
CTGCGCTCGGCCCTTCCGGCTGGCTGGTTTATTGCTGATAAATCTGGAGCCGGTGAGCGTGGGTCTCGCG
GTATCATTGCAGCACTGGGGCCAGATGGTAAGCCCTCCCGTATCGTAGTTATCTACACGACGGGGAGTCA
GGCAACTATGGATGAACGAAATAGACAGATCGCTGAGATAGGTGCCTCACTGATTAAGCATTGGTAACTG
TCAGACCAAGTTTACTCATATATACTTTAGATTGATTTAAAACTTCATTTTTAATTTAAAAGGATCTAGG
TGAAGATCCTTTTTGATAATCTCATGACCAAAATCCCTTAACGTGAGTTTTCGTTCCACTGAGCGTCAGA
CCCCGTAGAAAAGATCAAAGGATCTTCTTGAGATCCTTTTTTTCTGCGCGTAATCTGCTGCTTGCAAACA
AAAAAACCACCGCTACCAGCGGTGGTTTGTTTGCCGGATCAAGAGCTACCAACTCTTTTTCCGAAGGTAA
CTGGCTTCAGCAGAGCGCAGATACCAAATACTGTTCTTCTAGTGTAGCCGTAGTTAGGCCACCACTTCAA
GAACTCTGTAGCACCGCCTACATACCTCGCTCTGCTAATCCTGTTACCAGTGGCTGCTGCCAGTGGCGAT
AAGTCGTGTCTTACCGGGTTGGACTCAAGACGATAGTTACCGGATAAGGCGCAGCGGTCGGGCTGAACGG
GGGGTTCGTGCACACAGCCCAGCTTGGAGCGAACGACCTACACCGAACTGAGATACCTACAGCGTGAGCT
ATGAGAAAGCGCCACGCTTCCCGAAGGGAGAAAGGCGGACAGGTATCCGGTAAGCGGCAGGGTCGGAACA
GGAGAGCGCACGAGGGAGCTTCCAGGGGGAAACGCCTGGTATCTTTATAGTCCTGTCGGGTTTCGCCACC
TCTGACTTGAGCGTCGATTTTTGTGATGCTCGTCAGGGGGGCGGAGCCTATGGAAAAACGCCAGCAACGC
GGCCTTTTTACGGTTCCTGGCCTTTTGCTGGCCTTTTGCTCACATGTTCTTTCCTGCGTTATCCCCTGAT
TCTGTGGATAACCGTATTACCGCCTTTGAGTGAGCTGATACCGCTCGCCGCAGCCGAACGACCGAGCGCA
GCGAGTCAGTGAGCGAGGAAGCGGAAGAGCGCCTGATGCGGTATTTTCTCCTTACGCATCTGTGCGGTAT
TTCACACCGCATAGACCAGCCGCGTAACCTGGCAAAATCGGTTACGGTTGAGTAATAAATGGATGCCCTG
CGTAAGCGGGTGTGGGCGGACAATAAAGTCTTAAACTGAACAAAATAGATCTAAACTATGACAATAAAGT
CTTAAACTAGACAGAATAGTTGTAAACTGAAATCAGTCCAGTTATGCTGTGAAAAAGCATACTGGACTTT
TGTTATGGCTAAAGCAAACTCTTCATTTTCTGAAGTGCAAATTGCCCGTCGTATTAAAGAGGGGCGTGGC
CAAGGGCATGGTAAAGACTATATTCGCGGCGTTGTGACAATTTACCGAACAACTCCGCGGCCGGGAAGCC
GATCTCGGCTTGAACGAATTGTTAGGTGGCGGTACTTGGGTCGATATCAAAGTGCATCACTTCTTCCCGT
ATGCCCAACTTTGTATAGAGAGCCACTGCGGGATCGTCACCGTAATCTGCTTGCACGTAGATCACATAAG
CACCAAGCGCGTTGGCCTCATGCTTCAAGAGATTGATGAGCGCGGTGGCAATGCCCTGCCTCCGGTGCTC
GCCGGAGACTGCGAGATCATAGATATAGATCTCACTACGCGGCTGCTCAAACTTGGGCAGAACGTAAGCC
GCGAGAGCGCCAACAACCGCTTCTTGGTCGAAGGCAGCAAGCGCGATGAATGTCTTACTACGGAGCAAGT
TCCCGAGGTAATCGGAGTCCGGCTGATGTTGGGAGTAGGTGGCTACGTCTCCGAACTCACGACCGAAAAG
ATCAAGAGCAGCCCGCATGGATTTGACTTGGTCAGGGCCGAGCCTACATGTGCGAATGATGCCCATACTT
GAGCCACCTAACTTTGTTTTAGGGCGACTGCCCTGCTGCGTAACATCGTTGCTGCTGCGTAACATCGTTG
CTGCTCCATAACATCAAACATCGACCCACGGCGTAACGCGCTTGCTGCTTGGATGCCCGAGGCATAGACT
GTACAAAAAAACAGTCATAACAAGCCATGAAAACCGCCACTGCGCCGTTACCACCGCTGCGTTCGGTCAA
GGTTCTGGACCAGTTGCGTGAGCGCATACGCTACTTGCATTACAGTTTACGAACCGAACAGGCTTATGTC
AACTGGGTTCGTGCCTTCATCCGTTTCCACGGTGTGCGTCACCCGGCAACCTTGGGCAGCAGCGAAGTCG
AGGCATTTCTGTCCTGGCTGGCGAACGAGCGCAAGGTTTCGGTCTCCACGCATCGTCAGGCATTGGCGGC
CTTGCTGTTCTTCTACGGCAAGGTGCTGTGCACGGATCTGCCCTTGCTTCAGGAGATCGGTAGACCTCGG
CCGTCGCGGCGCTTGCCGGTGGTGCTGACCCCGGATGAAGTGGTTCGCATCCTCGGTTTTCTGGAAGGCG
AGCATCGTTTGTTCGCCCAGGACTCTAGCTATAGTTCTAGTGGTTGGCTACGTACCCGTAGTGGCTATGG
CAGGGCTTGCCGCCCCGACGTTGGCTGCGAGCCCTGGGCCTTCACCCGAACTTGGGGGTTGGGGTGGGGA
AAAGGAAGAAACGCGGGCGTATTGGTCCCAATGGGGTCTCGGTGGGGTATCGACAGAGTGCCAGCCCTGG
GACCGAACCCCGCGTTTATGAACAAACGACCCAACACCCGTGCGTTTTATTCTGTCTTTTTATTGCCGTC
ATAGCGCGGGTTCCTTCCGGTATTGTCTCCTTCCGTGTTTCAGTTAGCCTCCCCCATCTCCCGGTACCGC
ATGCGGATCTGTACGGGCCAGATATACGCGTTGACATTGATTATTGACTAGTTATTAATAGTAATCAATT
ACGGGGTCATTAGTTCATAGCCCATATATGGAGTTCCGCGTTACATAACTTACGGTAAATGGCCCGCCTG
GCTGACCGCCCAACGACCCCCGCCCATTGACGTCAATAATGACGTATGTTCCCATAGTAACGCCAATAGG
GACTTTCCATTGACGTCAATGGGTGGAGTATTTACGGTAAACTGCCCACTTGGCAGTACATCAAGTGTAT
CATATGCCAAGTACGCCCCCTATTGACGTCAATGACGGTAAATGGCCCGCCTGGCATTATGCCCAGTACA
TGACCTTATGGGACTTTCCTACTTGGCAGTACATCTACGTATTAGTCATCGCTATTACCATGGTGATGCG
GTTTTGGCAGTACATCAATGGGCGTGGATAGCGGTTTGACTCACGGGGATTTCCAAGTCTCCACCCCATT
GACGTCAATGGGAGTTTGTTTTGGCACCAAAATCAACGGGACTTTCCAAAATGTCGTAACAACTCCGCCC
CATTGACGCAAATGGGCGGTAGGCGTGTACGGTGGGAGGTCTATATAAGCAGAGCTCTCTGGCTAACTAG
AGAACCCACTGCTTACTGGCTTATCGAATACGGACCTTTAATTCAACCCAACACAATATATTATAGTTAA
ATAAGAATTATTATCAAATCATTTGTATATTAATTAAAATACTATACTGTAAATTACATTTTATTTACAA
TCACTCGACGGATCCTTAAGAAGGAGATATACTATGGGACTCAATGACATTTTCGAAGCCCAGAAGATAG
AGTGGCATGAGGGTGGATCTGGCGGCTCAGGGGGTAGCGGGGGCTCCGTGAGTCCGGACAAAGACTGGTA
CGTTCATCTTGTCAAATCCCAGTGTTGGACCAGGTCAGATTCTGCACTGCTGGAAGGTGCAGAGCTGGTG
AATCGGATTCCTGCTGAAGATATGAATGCCTTCATGATGAACTCGGAGTTCAACCTAAGCCTGCTAGCTC
CATGCTTAAGCCTAGGGATGAGTGAAATTTCTGGTGGCCAGAAGAGTGCCCTTTTTGAAGCAGCCCGTGA
GGTGACTCTGGCCCGTGTGAGCGGCACCGTGCAGCAGCTCCCTGCTGTCCATCATGTCTTCCAGCCCGAG
CTGCCTGCAGAACCGGCGGCCTACTGGAGCAAGTTGAATGATCTGTTTGGGGATGCTGCACTGTATCAGT
CCCTGCCCACTCTGGCCCGGGCCCTGGCACAGTACCTGGTGGTGGTCTCCAAACTGCCCAGTCATTTGCA
CCTTCCTCCTGAGAAAGAGAAGGACATTGTGAAATTCGTGGTGGCAACCCTTGAGGCCCTGTCCTGGCAT
TTGATCCATGAGCAGATCCCGCTGAGTCTGGATCTCCAGGCAGGGCTGGACTGCTGCTGCCTGGCCCTGC
AGCTGCCTGGCCTCTGGAGCGTGGTCTCCTCCACAGAGTTTGTGACCCACGCCTGCTCCCTCATCCACTG
TGTGCACTTCATCCTGGAGGCCGTTGCAGTGCAGCCTGGAGAGCAGCTTCTTAGTCCAGAAAGAAGGACA
AATACCCCAAAAGCCATCAGCGAGGAGGAGGAGGAAGTAGATCCAAACACACAGAATCCTAAGTATATCA
CTGCAGCCTGTGAGATGGTGGCAGAAATGGTGGAGTCTCTGCAGTCGGTGTTGGCCTTGGGTCATAAAAG
GAATAGCGGCGTGCCGGCGTTTCTCACGCCATTGCTCAGGAACATCATCATCAGCCTGGCCCGCCTGCCC
CTTGTCAACAGCTACACACGTGTGCCCCCACTGGTGTGGAAGCTTGGATGGTCACCCAAACCGGGAGGGG
ATTTTGGCACAGCATTCCCTGAGATCCCCGTGGAGTTCCTCCAGGAAAAGGAAGTCTTTAAGGAGTTCAT
CTACCGCATCAACACACTAGGCTGGACCAGTCGTACTCAGTTTGAAGAAACTTGGGCCACCCTCCTTGGT
GTCCTGGTGACGCAGCCCCTCGTGATGGAGCAGGAGGAGAGCCCACCAGAAGAAGACACAGAGAGGACCC
AGATCAACGTCCTGGCCGTGCAGGCCATCACCTCACTGGTGCTCAGTGCAATGACTGTGCCTGTGGCCGG
CAACCCAGCTGTAAGCTGCTTGGAGCAGCAGCCCCGGAACAAGCCTCTGAAAGCTCTCGACACCAGGTTT
GGGAGGAAGCTGAGCATTATCAGAGGGATTGTGGAGCAAGAGATTCAAGCAATGGTTTCAAAGAGAGAGA
ATATTGCCACCCATCATTTATATCAGGCATGGGATCCTGTCCCTTCTCTGTCTCCGGCTACTACAGGTGC
CCTCATCAGCCACGAGAAGCTGCTGCTGCAGATCAACCCCGAGCGGGAGCTGGGGAGCATGAGCTACAAA
CTCGGCCAGGTGTCCATACACTCCGTGTGGCTAGGGAACAGCATCACACCCCTGAGGGAGGAGGAATGGG
ACGAGGAAGAGGAGGAGGAGGCCGACGCCCCTGCACCTTCGTCACCACCCACGTCTCCAGTCAACTCCAG
GAAACACCGGGCTGGAGTTGACATCCACTCCTGTTCGCAGTTTTTGCTTGAGTTGTACAGCCGCTGGATC
CTGCCGTCCAGCTCAGCCAGGAGGACCCCGGCCATCCTGATCAGTGAGGTGGTCAGATCCCTTCTAGTGG
TCTCAGACTTGTTCACCGAGCGCAACCAGTTTGAGCTGATGTATGTGACGCTGACAGAACTGCGAAGGGT
GCACCCTTCAGAAGACGAGATCCTCGCTCAGTACCTGGTGCCTGCCACCTGCAAGGCAGCTGCCGTCCTT
GGGATGGACAAGGCCGTGGCGGAGCCTGTCAGCCGCCTGCTGGAGAGCACGCTCAGGAGCAGCCACCTGC
CCAGCAGGGTTGGAGCCCTGCACGGCATCCTCTATGTGCTGGAGTGCGACCTGCTGGACGACACTGCCAA
GCAGCTCATCCCGGTCATCAGCGACTATCTCCTCTCCAACCTGAAAGGGATCGCCCACTGCGTGAACATT
CACAGCCAGCAGCACGTACTGGTCATGTGTGCCACTGCGTTTTACCTCATTGAGAACTATCCTCTGGACG
TAGGGCCGGAATTTTCAGCATCAATAATACAGATGTGTGGGGTGATGCTGTCTGGAAGTGAGGAGTCCAC
CCCCTCCATCATTTACCACTGTGCCCTCAGAGGCCTGGAGCGCCTCCTGCTCTCTGAGCAGCTCTCCCGC
CTGGATGCAGAATCGCTGGTCAAGCTGAGTGTGGACAGAGTGAACGTGCACAGCCCGCACCGGGCCATGG
CGGCTCTGGGCCTGATGCTCACCTGCATGTACACAGGAAAGGAGAAAGTCAGTCCGGGTAGAACTTCAGA
CCCTAATCCTGCAGCCCCCGACAGCGAGTCAGTGATTGTTGCTATGGAGCGGGTATCTGTTCTTTTTGAT
AGGATCAGGAAAGGCTTTCCTTGTGAAGCCAGAGTGGTGGCCAGGATCCTGCCCCAGTTTCTAGACGACT
TCTTCCCACCCCAGGACATCATGAACAAAGTCATCGGAGAGTTTCTGTCCAACCAGCAGCCATACCCCCA
GTTCATGGCCACCGTGGTGTATAAGGTGTTTCAGACTCTGCACAGCACCGGGCAGTCGTCCATGGTCCGG
GACTGGGTCATGCTGTCCCTCTCCAACTTCACGCAGAGGGCCCCGGTCGCCATGGCCACGTGGAGCCTCT
CCTGCTTCTTTGTCAGCGCGTCCACCAGCCCGTGGGTCGCGGCGATCCTCCCACATGTCATCAGCAGGAT
GGGCAAGCTGGAGCAGGTGGACGTGAACCTTTTCTGCCTGGTCGCCACAGACTTCTACAGACACCAGATA
GAGGAGGAGCTCGACCGCAGGGCCTTCCAGTCTGTGCTTGAGGTGGTTGCAGCCCCAGGAAGCCCATATC
ACCGGCTGCTGACTTGTTTACGAAATGTCGGCGGGTCCGGGGATTACAAGGATGACGACGATAAGTGAAA
CCTCTACTTCCAATCGCACCATCATCACCATCACCATCACCACCATGATTACAAGGATGACGACGATAAG
TGAGGCGGCCGCCAACTTGATATCAAGCTTATCGATAATCAACCTCTGGATTACAAAATTTGTGAAAGAT
TGACTGGTATTCTTAACTATGTTGCTCCTTTTACGCTATGTGGATACGCTGCTTTAATGCCTTTGTATCA
TGCTATTGCTTCCCGTATGGCTTTCATTTTCTCCTCCTTGTATAAATCCTGGTTGCTGTCTCTTTATGAG
GAGTTGTGGCCCGTTGTCAGGCAACGTGGCGTGGTGTGCACTGTGTTTGCTGACGCAACCCCCACTGGTT
GGGGCATTGCCACCACCTGTCAGCTCCTTTCCGGGACTTTCGCTTTCCCCCTCCCTATTGCCACGGCGGA
ACTCATCGCCGCCTGCCTTGCCCGCTGCTGGACAGGGGCTCGGCTGTTGGGCACTGACAATTCCGTGGTG
TTGTCGGGGAAATCATCGTCCTTTCCTTGGCTGCTCGCCTGTGTTGCCACCTGGATTCTGCGCGGGACGT
CCTTCTGCTACGTCCCTTCGGCCCTCAATCCAGCGGACCTTCCTTCCCGCGGGCGCCCCCCTCCTCACGG
CGAGCGAAGCTTGTCGAGAAGTACTAGAGGATCTCTAGAGCCTGCAGTCTCGACAAGCTTGTCGAGAAGT
ACTAGAGGATCATAATCAGCCATACCACATTTGTAGAGGTTTTACTTGCTTTAAAAAACCTCCCACACCT
CCCCCTGAACCTGAAACATAAAATGAATGCAATTGTTGTTGTTAACTTGTTTATTGCAGCTTATAATGGT
TACAAATAAAGCAATAGCATCACAAATTTCACAAATAAAGCATTTTTTTCACTGCATTCTAGTTGTGGTT
TGTCCAAACTCATCAATGTATCTTATCATGTCTGGATCTGATCACTGCTTGAGCCTAGGAGATCCGAACC
AGATAAGTGAAATCTAGTTCCAAACTATTTTGTCATTTTTAATTTTCGTATTAGCTTACGACGCTACACC
CAGTTCCCATCTATTTTGTCACTCTTCCCTAAATAATCCTTAAAAACTCCATTTCCACCCCTCCCAGTTC
CCAACTATTTTGTCCGCCCACAGCGGGGCATTTTTCTTCCTGTTATGTTTTTAATCAAACATCCTGCCAA
CTCCATGTGACAAACCGTCATCTTCGGCTACTTT
Features (pLannotate 1.2.2; 24 found; start..end, strand, type, name):
     81..97      +  CDS            lacZα (fragment): LacZα fragment of β-galactosidase; lacZ fragment
    102..556     +  rep_origin     f1 ori (sequence partly withheld): f1 bacteriophage origin of replication; arrow indicates direction of (+) strand synthesis
    582..686     +  promoter       AmpR promoter: bla
    687..1547    +  CDS            AmpR: β-lactamase; bla; confers resistance to ampicillin, carbenicillin, and related antibiotics
   1718..2306    +  rep_origin     ori: high-copy-number ColE1/pMB1/pBR322/pUC origin of replication
   2492..2543    -  misc_feature   bom (fragment): basis of mobility region from pBR322
   2611..2835    -  mobile_element Tn7R: mini-Tn7 element (right end of the Tn7 transposon) Tn7
   2902..3435    -  CDS            GmR: gentamycin acetyltransferase; aacC1; confers resistance to gentamycin
   3624..3652    -  promoter       Pc promoter: intI1 (promoter lies within the coding sequence); class 1 integron promoter
   3630..3989    -  CDS            YPR2_ECOLX (fragment): Protein predicted: Swiss-Prot protein existence level 4. From Escherichia coli.
   4160..4208    -  polyA_signal   HSV TK poly(A) signal: herpes simplex virus thymidine kinase polyadenylation signal (Cole and Stacy, 1985)
   4313..4692    +  enhancer       CMV enhancer: human cytomegalovirus immediate early enhancer
   4693..4896    +  promoter       CMV promoter: human cytomegalovirus (CMV) immediate early promoter
   4892..4925    +  LTR            5' LTR (truncated) (fragment): truncated 5' long terminal repeat (LTR) from HIV-1
   4943..5052    +  promoter       p10 promoter: baculovirus promoter for expression in insect cells
   5165..8299    +  CDS            HTT (fragment): HD_HUMAN - Also known as HD, IT15. Experimental evidence at protein level: Swiss-Prot protein existence level 1. [Huntingtin, myristoylated N-terminal fragment]: Promotes the formation of autophagic vesicles. From Homo sapiens (Human).
   8312..8335    +  CDS            3xFLAG (fragment): three tandem FLAG® epitope tags
   8363..8382    +  CDS            7xHis (fragment): 6xHis affinity tag
   8387..8410    +  CDS            3xFLAG (fragment): three tandem FLAG® epitope tags
   8429..8447    +  misc_feature   MCS (fragment): pBluescript multiple cloning site
   8447..8952    +  misc_feature   WPRE (fragment): woodchuck hepatitis virus posttranscriptional regulatory element
   9048..9131    +  CDS            large T antigen (fragment): large T antigen from SV40 (simian virus 40)
   9154..9288    +  polyA_signal   SV40 poly(A) signal: SV40 polyadenylation signal
   9317..9482    -  mobile_element Tn7L: mini-Tn7 element (left end of the Tn7 transposon) Tn7
