[The description below was written by a language model from this plasmid's Addgene catalogue record and pLannotate feature annotations shown in this document.]
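Description:
huntingtin_V2095-V3138_NbioCflag is a baculovirus transfer vector built on the pBacMam2-DiEx-LIC backbone, designed so that a single recombinant virus can drive expression in both insect cells and mammalian cells (BacMam transduction). In E. coli it is maintained at high copy from a ColE1/pUC-type origin and selected with ampicillin through the bla gene; an f1 origin is also present. The expression cassette and a gentamicin resistance gene (aacC1, under the class 1 integron Pc promoter) lie between the Tn7R and Tn7L ends. This mini-Tn7 arrangement allows the cassette to be transposed into a baculovirus bacmid.

The insert, introduced by ligation-independent cloning, is a C-terminal portion of human huntingtin (HTT), which the construct name indicates spans residues V2095 to V3138, with no recorded mutations. The annotated HTT coding segment of about 3.1 kb is consistent with this. A CMV enhancer/promoter and a baculovirus p10 promoter are placed in tandem upstream, so CMV drives transcription in mammalian cells and p10 in insect cells. The catalogue lists an N-terminal Avi-tag, a biotin acceptor peptide for site-specific biotinylation, and a C-terminal FLAG tag. The feature table detects FLAG-like fragments and a short His-tag-like fragment downstream of HTT but does not annotate the Avi-tag. A WPRE fragment and the SV40 poly(A) signal follow the coding region to support transcript processing and expression.

The sequenced record is 9,564 nt, somewhat shorter than the 9,903 bp listed in the catalogue. The construct is suited to producing a tagged huntingtin fragment for purification or immobilisation, although the record does not specify downstream applications.
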