Addgene plasmid #194765: huntingtin_V2095-V3138_NbioCflag
Purpose: Baculovirus transfer vector for expression of huntingtin protein in insect and mammalian cells
Depositing lab: Cheryl Arrowsmith.
Backbone
  Vector backbone: pBacMam2-DiEx-LIC
  Total vector size (bp): 9903
  Vector type: Mammalian Expression ; Baculovirus Expression
Growth in bacteria
  Bacterial resistance: Ampicillin, 100 μg/mL
  Growth temperature: 37°C
  Growth strain: DH5alpha
  Copy number: High Copy
Gene/Insert
  Gene/Insert name: HTT (alt names: huntingtin; huntingtin:TOC031-E11:C247753)
  Species: H. sapiens (human)
  Mutation: none
  Entrez Gene: HTT (a.k.a. HD, IT15, LOMARS)
  Promoter: CMV and P10
  Tag / fusion protein: Avi-tag (biotin acceptor peptide) (N terminal on insert); Flag-tag (C terminal on insert)
  Cloning method: Ligation Independent Cloning
  Sequencing primers: 5′ pFBM-fwd (5'-caaaatgtcgtaacaactccgc-3'); 3′ pFBM-rev (5'- tagttaagaataccagtcaatctttcac-3')
Terms and licenses: Academic/Nonprofit Terms; Industry Terms: Not Available to Industry
Depositor comments: Kazusa DNA Research Institute Gene KIEE4296 & Original Clone ID cp94296
How to cite: huntingtin_V2095-V3138_NbioCflag was a gift from Cheryl Arrowsmith (Addgene plasmid # 194765 ; http://n2t.net/addgene:194765 ; RRID:Addgene_194765)
